>Addgene plasmid #43348 | II-GAAC | depositor partial sequence | sequence record 58613 | II-GAAC sequence 426 bps
CGTCTCGCTTAACCCCAGAGCAGGTCGTGGCAATCGCGAGCAATAACGGCGGAAAACAGGCTTTGGAAAC
GGTGCAGAGGCTCCTTCCAGTGCTGTGCCAAGCGCACGGACTCACCCCAGAGCAGGTCGTGGCAATCGCC
TCCAACATTGGCGGGAAACAGGCACTCGAGACTGTCCAGCGCCTGCTTCCCGTGCTGTGCCAAGCGCACG
GCCTCACCCCAGAGCAGGTCGTGGCAATCGCCTCCAACATTGGCGGGAAACAGGCACTCGAGACTGTCCA
GCGCCTGCTTCCCGTGCTGTGCCAAGCGCACGGATTAACCCCAGAGCAGGTCGTGGCGATCGCAAGCCAC
GACGGAGGAAAGCAAGCCTTGGAAACAGTACAGAGGCTGTTGCCTGTGCTGTGCCAAGCGCACGGGCTCA
GAGACG
