>Addgene plasmid #43348 | II-GAAC | addgene partial sequence | sequence record 62011 | M13-F20 5'-TGTAAAACGACGGCCAGT-3'
CTATAGGGCGAATTGGGCCCTCTAGATGCATGCTCGAGCGGCCGCCAGTGTGATGGATATCTGCAGAATT
CGCCCTTGCCGTCCTAGCGCGTCTCGCTTAACCCCAGAGCAGGTCGTGGCAATCGCGAGCAATAACGGCG
GAAAACAGGCTTTGGAAACGGTGCAGAGGCTCCTTCCAGTGCTGTGCCAAGCGCACGGACTCACCCCAGA
GCAGGTCGTGGCAATCGCCTCCAACATTGGCGGGAAACAGGCACTCGAGACTGTCCAGCGCCTGCTTCCC
GTGCTGTGCCAAGCGCACGGCCTCACCCCAGAGCAGGTCGTGGCAATCGCCTCCAACATTGGCGGGAAAC
AGGCACTCGAGACTGTCCAGCGCCTGCTTCCCGTGCTGTGCCAAGCGCACGGATTAACCCCAGAGCAGGT
CGTGGCGATCGCAAGCCACGACGGAGGAAAGCAAGCCTTGGAAACAGTACAGAGGCTGTTGCCTGTGCTG
TGCCAAGCGCACGGGCTCAGAGACGTGGGCACAGGAAAGAAGGGCGAATTCCAGCACACTGGCGGCCGTT
ACTAGTGGATCCGAGCTCGGTACCAAGCTTGATGCATAGCTTGAGTATTCTATAGTGTCACCTAAATAGC
TTGGCGTAATCATGGTCATAGCTGTTTCCTGTGTGAAATTGTTATCCGCTCACAATTCCACACAACATAC
GAGCCGGAAGCATAAAGTGTAAAGCCTGGGGTGCCTAATGAGTGAGCTAACTCACATTAATTGCGTTGCG
CTCACTGCCCGCTTTCCAGTCGGGAAACCTGTCGTGCCAGCTGCATTAATGAATCGGCCAACGCGCGGGG
AGAGGCGGTTTGCGTATTGGGCGCTCTTCCGCTTCCTCGCTCACTGACTCGCTGCGCTCGGTCGTTCGGC
TGCGGCGAGCGGTATCAGCTCACTCAAAGGCGGTAATACGGTTATCCACAGAATCAGGGGAT
