[The description below was written by a language model from this plasmid's Addgene catalogue record.]
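Description:
II-GAAC is a bacterial cloning plasmid built on the commercial pCRII-TOPO backbone (about 4.0 kb without insert), carrying a 426 bp synthetic insert introduced by TOPO cloning. It is a high-copy plasmid propagated in E. coli and is selectable with both ampicillin and kanamycin, consistent with the dual resistance markers of this backbone. The insert lies between the T7 and M13-reverse priming sites used to sequence it. No feature table is provided, so the positions of the origin, resistance genes and other backbone elements are not documented here.

The record does not explicitly describe what the insert encodes, beyond naming it II-GAAC and listing it as synthetic. The associated publication describes a TALEN genome-editing system for generating human stem cell-based disease models. In that context, the name and size suggest a pre-assembled block of four TALE repeat units, each roughly 100 bp, recognising the bases G, A, A and C. The "II" would then probably denote the block's position in an ordered assembly of the DNA-binding array. This reading is an inference from the name, size and publication rather than something the record states.

The plasmid has no mammalian promoter, reporter or expression cassette listed, and it is classed purely as a cloning vector. It is therefore best understood as a library component: a storage and amplification vehicle for a modular DNA fragment. That fragment would be combined with other such modules to build full-length custom TALENs in a separate destination vector, rather than being used directly in cells.
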