Addgene plasmid #43348: II-GAAC
Depositing lab: Chad Cowan & Kiran Musunuru. Depositing organization: Harvard University. Publication: A TALEN Genome-Editing System for Generating Human Stem Cell-Based Disease Models. Ding Q, Lee YK, Schaefer EA, Peters DT, Veres A, Kim K, Kuperwasser N, Motola DL, Meissner TB, Hendriks WT, Trevisan M, Gupta RM, Moisan A, Banks E, Friesen M, Schinzel RT, Xia F, Tang A, Xia Y, Figueroa E, Wann A, Ahfeldt T, Daheron L, Zhang F, Rubin LL, Peng LF, Chung RT, Musunuru K, Cowan CA. Cell Stem Cell. 2012 Dec 12. pii: S1934-5909(12)00645-5. doi: 10.1016/j.stem.2012.11.011. PubMed 23246482.
Backbone
  Vector backbone: pCRII-TOPO
  Backbone manufacturer: Invitrogen
  Backbone size w/o insert (bp): 3973
  Vector type: Bacterial Cloning
Growth in bacteria
  Bacterial resistance: Ampicillin and Kanamycin, 100 & 50 μg/mL
  Growth temperature: 37°C
  Growth strain: Top10
  Copy number: High Copy
Gene/Insert
  Gene/Insert name: II-GAAC
  Species: Synthetic
  Insert size (bp): 426
  Cloning method: TOPO Cloning
  Sequencing primers: 5′ T7; 3′ M13-rev
Terms and licenses: Academic/Nonprofit Terms; Industry Terms: Not Available to Industry
How to cite: II-GAAC was a gift from Chad Cowan & Kiran Musunuru (Addgene plasmid # 43348 ; http://n2t.net/addgene:43348 ; RRID:Addgene_43348)
